Addgene plasmid #89669: pSB1A3_GFP_dT34
Purpose: expression of doubleTAL staple protein dT34 with N-terminally fused cycle3-GFP
Depositing lab: Hendrik Dietz. Depositing organization: Technische Universitaet Muenchen (TUM). Publication: Self-assembly of genetically encoded DNA-protein hybrid nanoscale shapes. Praetorius F, Dietz H. Science. 2017 Mar 24;355(6331). pii: eaam5488. doi: 10.1126/science.aam5488. PubMed 28336611.
Backbone
  Vector backbone: pSB1A3
  Backbone manufacturer: igem parts registry
  Vector type: Bacterial Expression
Growth in bacteria
  Bacterial resistance: Ampicillin, 100 μg/mL
  Growth temperature: 37°C
  Growth strain: DH5alpha
  Copy number: High Copy
Gene/Insert
  Gene/Insert name: GFP_dT34
  Species: Synthetic
  Insert size (bp): 6000
  Promoter: T7
  Tag / fusion protein: His6 (C terminal on insert)
  Cloning method: Restriction Enzyme; 5′ cloning site unknown (unknown if destroyed); 3′ cloning site unknown (unknown if destroyed)
  Sequencing primers: 5′ attaccgcctttgagtgagc; 3′ tgccacctgacgtctaagaa
Terms and licenses: Academic/Nonprofit Terms; Industry Terms: Not Available to Industry
How to cite: pSB1A3_GFP_dT34 was a gift from Hendrik Dietz (Addgene plasmid # 89669 ; http://n2t.net/addgene:89669 ; RRID:Addgene_89669)
