[The description below was written by a language model from this plasmid's Addgene catalogue record and pLannotate feature annotations shown in this document.]
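Description:
pSB1A3_GFP_dT34 is a bacterial expression plasmid of about 8 kb built on pSB1A3, a high-copy backbone from the iGEM parts registry. It replicates in E. coli through a ColE1/pUC-type origin and is selected with ampicillin via a β-lactamase gene driven by its own bla promoter. Transcription terminators, including a his operon terminator upstream and a putative bacterial terminator downstream, flank the cloning region and insulate the insert from the rest of the backbone.

The payload is a synthetic open reading frame of roughly 6 kb, placed under a T7 promoter with the efficient phage T7 gene 10 ribosome binding site, so expression depends on T7 RNA polymerase supplied by the host or by an in vitro system. The coding region begins with a GFP variant, recorded as cycle3-GFP and annotated in the feature table as an Aequorea victoria-derived αGFP. It is fused to the N-terminus of dT34, a "double TAL" staple protein, and the fusion ends in a C-terminal His6 tag suited to affinity purification. The automated annotation recognises only two short stretches of the TAL portion, matching fragments of the Xanthomonas TAL effectors AvrXa10 and AvrBs3. Their spacing is consistent with two TAL effector-derived DNA-binding domains arranged in tandem, while the repeat arrays and linker between them are left unannotated.

According to the record and the title of the associated publication, the construct produces a fluorescently labelled protein staple for self-assembly of genetically encoded DNA–protein hybrid nanostructures. The DNA sequences targeted by dT34 are not stated in the record.
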