Features (pLannotate 1.2.2; 10 found; start..end, strand, type, name):
    943..1531    +  rep_origin     ori: high-copy-number ColE1/pMB1/pBR322/pUC origin of replication
   1726..1783    -  terminator     his operon terminator: This putative transcriptin terminator from the E. coli his operon has a 2-bp deletion introduced during synthesis. Its efficiency has not been determined.
   1801..1819    +  promoter       T7 promoter: promoter for bacteriophage T7 RNA polymerase
   1851..1873    +  RBS            RBS: efficient ribosome binding site from bacteriophage T7 gene 10 (Olins and Rangwala, 1989)
   1880..2593    +  CDS            &alpha;GFP: &alpha;GFP is a basic (constitutively fluorescent) long stokes shift fluorescent protein published in 1996, derived from Aequorea victoria.
   2606..3124    +  CDS            avrXa10 (fragment): AVX10_XANOO - Experimental evidence at protein level: Swiss-Prot protein existence level 1. Avirulence protein. Induces the hypersensitive response (HR)in rice plants carrying the resistance gene Xa10. Activity depends on the presence of the core repeat domains; replacement with repeat domains from other proteins (AvrBs3 of X.euvesicatoria (AC P14727) or AvrXa7 of this organism) does not elicit the HR. Probably acts as a transcription factor in its host plant (rice) to induce plant resistance or disease. From Xanthomonas oryzae pv. oryzae.
   5069..5587    +  CDS            avrBs3 (fragment): AVRB3_XANEU - Experimental evidence at protein level: Swiss-Prot protein existence level 1. Avirulence protein. Acts as a transcription factor in C.annuum plants. In susceptible plants lacking the Bs3 resistance gene induces expression of a number of genes, including genes homologous to a family of auxin-induced genes, alpha-expansin genes, pectate lyase, anthocyanidin glucoside rhamnosyl transferase and at least one transcription factor, UPA20. Their expression leads to plant hypertrophy in mesophyll cells, probably mainly mediated by UPA20 (PubMed:17962565). In resistant plants induces the h
   7645..7688    +  terminator     bacterial terminator: putative bacterial transcription terminator
   7778..7882    +  promoter       AmpR promoter: bla
   7883..772     +  CDS            AmpR (across the origin): β-lactamase; bla; confers resistance to ampicillin, carbenicillin, and related antibiotics
>Addgene plasmid #89669 | pSB1A3_GFP_dT34 | depositor full sequence | sequence record 173784 | pSB1A3_GFP_dT34 sequence 7971 bps
AGTAAAAGATGCTGAAGATCAGTTGGGTGCACGAGTGGGTTATATCGAACTGGATCTCAACAGCGGTAAG
ATCCTTGAGAGTTTTCGCCCCGAAGAACGTTTTCCAATGATGAGCACTTTTAAAGTTCTGCTATGTGGCG
CGGTATTATCCCGTATTGACGCCGGGCAAGAGCAACTCGGTCGCCGCATACACTATTCTCAGAATGACTT
GGTTGAGTACTCACCAGTCACAGAAAAGCATCTTACGGATGGCATGACAGTAAGAGAATTATGCAGTGCT
GCCATAACCATGAGTGATAACACTGCGGCCAACTTACTTCTGACAACGATCGGAGGACCGAAGGAGCTAA
CCGCTTTTTTGCACAACATGGGGGATCATGTAACTCGCCTTGATCGTTGGGAACCGGAGCTGAATGAAGC
CATACCAAACGACGAGCGTGACACCACGATGCCTGTAGCAATGGCAACAACGTTGCGCAAACTATTAACT
GGCGAACTACTTACTCTAGCTTCCCGGCAACAATTAATAGACTGGATGGAGGCGGATAAAGTTGCAGGAC
CACTTCTGCGCTCGGCCCTTCCGGCTGGCTGGTTTATTGCTGATAAATCTGGAGCCGGTGAGCGTGGGTC
TCGCGGTATCATTGCAGCACTGGGGCCAGATGGTAAGCCCTCCCGTATCGTAGTTATCTACACGACGGGG
AGTCAGGCAACTATGGATGAACGAAATAGACAGATCGCTGAGATAGGTGCCTCACTGATTAAGCATTGGT
AACTGTCAGACCAAGTTTACTCATATATACTTTAGATTGATTTAAAACTTCATTTTTAATTTAAAAGGAT
CTAGGTGAAGATCCTTTTTGATAATCTCATGACCAAAATCCCTTAACGTGAGTTTTCGTTCCACTGAGCG
TCAGACCCCGTAGAAAAGATCAAAGGATCTTCTTGAGATCCTTTTTTTCTGCGCGTAATCTGCTGCTTGC
AAACAAAAAAACCACCGCTACCAGCGGTGGTTTGTTTGCCGGATCAAGAGCTACCAACTCTTTTTCCGAA
GGTAACTGGCTTCAGCAGAGCGCAGATACCAAATACTGTTCTTCTAGTGTAGCCGTAGTTAGGCCACCAC
TTCAAGAACTCTGTAGCACCGCCTACATACCTCGCTCTGCTAATCCTGTTACCAGTGGCTGCTGCCAGTG
GCGATAAGTCGTGTCTTACCGGGTTGGACTCAAGACGATAGTTACCGGATAAGGCGCAGCGGTCGGGCTG
AACGGGGGGTTCGTGCACACAGCCCAGCTTGGAGCGAACGACCTACACCGAACTGAGATACCTACAGCGT
GAGCTATGAGAAAGCGCCACGCTTCCCGAAGGGAGAAAGGCGGACAGGTATCCGGTAAGCGGCAGGGTCG
GAACAGGAGAGCGCACGAGGGAGCTTCCAGGGGGAAACGCCTGGTATCTTTATAGTCCTGTCGGGTTTCG
CCACCTCTGACTTGAGCGTCGATTTTTGTGATGCTCGTCAGGGGGGCGGAGCCTGTGGAAAAACGCCAGC
AACGCGGCCTTTTTACGGTTCCTGGCCTTTTGCTGGCCTTTTGCTCACATGTTCTTTCCTGCGTTATCCC
CTGATTCTGTGGATAACCGTATTACCGCCTTTGAGTGAGCTGATACCGCTCGCCGCAGCCGAACGACCGA
GCGCAGCGAGTCAGTGAGCGAGGAAGCCTGCATAACGCGAAGTAATCTTTTCGGTTTTAAAGAAAAAGGG
CAGGGTGGTGACACCTTGCCCTTTTTTGCCGGACTGCAGCGGCCGCTAGCTAATACGACTCACTATAGGG
AGACCACAACGGTTTCCCTCTAGAAATAATTTTGTTTAACTTTAAGAAGGAGATAAACAATGGGTAAAGG
AGAAGAACTTTTCACTGGAGTTGTCCCAATTCTTGTTGAATTAGATGGTGATGTTAATGGGCACAAATTT
TCTGTCAGTGGAGAGGGTGAAGGTGATGCAACATACGGAAAACTTACCCTTAAATTTATTTGCACTACTG
GAAAACTACCTGTTCCGTGGCCAACACTTGTCACTACTTTCTCTTATGGTGTTCAATGCTTTTCCCGTTA
TCCGGATCATATGAAACGGCATGACTTTTTCAAGAGTGCCATGCCCGAAGGTTATGTACAGGAACGCACT
ATATCTTTCAAAGATGACGGGAACTACAAGACGCGTGCTGAAGTCAAGTTTGAAGGTGATACCCTTGTTA
ATCGTATCGAGTTAAAAGGTATTGATTTTAAAGAAGATGGAAACATTCTCGGACACAAACTCGAGTACAA
CTATAACTCACACAATGTATACATCACGGCAGACAAACAAAAGAATGGAATCAAAGCTAACTTCAAAATT
CGCCACAACATTGAAGATGGATCCGTTCAACTAGCAGACCATTATCAACAAAATACTCCAATTGGCGATG
GCCCTGTCCTTTTACCAGACAACCATTACCTGTCCACACAATCTGCCCTTTCGAAAGATCCCAATGAAAA
GAGAGACCACATGGTCCTTCTTGAGTTTGTAACAGCTGCTGGGATTACACATGGCATGGATGAACTATAC
AAGTGGGGTCTTAGCGCGGGCGCCGTAGATTTGAGAACTTTGGGATATTCACAGCAGCAGCAGGAAAAGA
TCAAGCCCAAAGTGAGGTCGACAGTCGCGCAGCATCACGAAGCGCTGGTGGGTCATGGGTTTACACATGC
CCACATCGTAGCCTTGTCGCAGCACCCTGCAGCCCTTGGCACGGTCGCCGTCAAGTACCAGGACATGATT
GCGGCGTTGCCGGAAGCCACACATGAGGCGATCGTCGGTGTGGGGAAACAGTGGAGCGGAGCCCGAGCGC
TTGAGGCCCTGTTGACGGTCGCGGGAGAGCTGAGAGGGCCTCCCCTTCAGCTGGACACGGGCCAGTTGCT
GAAGATCGCGAAGCGGGGAGGAGTCACGGCGGTCGAGGCGGTGCACGCGTGGCGCAATGCGCTCACGGGA
GCACCCCTCAACCTGACCCCAGAGCAGGTCGTGGCAATCGCCTCCAACATTGGTGGCAAACAGGCTCTGG
AAACTGTCCAGCGCCTGCTTCCCGTGCTGTGCCAAGCGCACGGGTTGACCCCAGAGCAGGTCGTGGCCAT
TGCCTCGAATGGAGGTGGCAAACAGGCTCTGGAAACCGTACAACGATTGCTGCCGGTGCTGTGCCAAGCG
CACGGACTTACCCCAGAGCAGGTCGTGGCCATTGCCTCGAATGGAGGTGGCAAACAGGCTCTGGAAACCG
TACAACGATTGCTGCCGGTGCTGTGCCAAGCGCACGGTTTAACCCCAGAGCAGGTCGTGGCAATCGCCTC
CAACATTGGTGGCAAACAGGCTCTGGAAACTGTCCAGCGCCTGCTTCCCGTGCTGTGCCAAGCGCACGGG
CTCACCCCAGAGCAGGTCGTGGCAATCGCCTCCAACATTGGTGGCAAACAGGCTCTGGAAACTGTCCAGC
GCCTGCTTCCCGTGCTGTGCCAAGCGCACGGTCTGACCCCAGAGCAGGTCGTGGCAATCGCGAGCAATAA
CGGTGGCAAACAGGCTCTGGAAACGGTGCAGAGGCTCCTTCCAGTGCTGTGCCAAGCGCACGGGTTAACC
CCAGAGCAGGTCGTGGCGATCGCAAGCCACGACGGTGGCAAACAGGCTCTGGAAACAGTACAGAGGCTGT
TGCCTGTGCTGTGCCAAGCGCACGGACTCACCCCAGAGCAGGTCGTGGCAATCGCGAGCAATAACGGTGG
CAAACAGGCTCTGGAAACGGTGCAGAGGCTCCTTCCAGTGCTGTGCCAAGCGCACGGTTTGACCCCAGAG
CAGGTCGTGGCGATCGCAAGCCACGACGGTGGCAAACAGGCTCTGGAAACAGTACAGAGGCTGTTGCCTG
TGCTGTGCCAAGCGCACGGGTTGACCCCAGAGCAGGTCGTGGCGATCGCAAGCCACGACGGTGGCAAACA
GGCTCTGGAAACAGTACAGAGGCTGTTGCCTGTGCTGTGCCAAGCGCACGGACTTACCCCAGAGCAGGTC
GTGGCAATCGCGAGCAATAACGGTGGCAAACAGGCTCTGGAAACGGTGCAGAGGCTCCTTCCAGTGCTGT
GCCAAGCGCACGGACTGACCCCAGAGCAGGTCGTGGCGATCGCAAGCCACGACGGTGGCAAACAGGCTCT
GGAAACAGTACAGAGGCTGTTGCCTGTGCTGTGCCAAGCGCACGGCCTGACCCCAGAGCAGGTCGTGGCA
ATCGCGAGCAATAACGGTGGCAAACAGGCTCTGGAAACGGTGCAGAGGCTCCTTCCAGTGCTGTGCCAAG
CGCACGGTTTAACCCCAGAGCAGGTCGTGGCAATCGCGAGCAATAACGGTGGCAAACAGGCTCTGGAAAC
GGTGCAGAGGCTCCTTCCAGTGCTGTGCCAAGCGCACGGGCTCACCCCAGAGCAGGTCGTGGCCATTGCC
TCGAATGGAGGTGGCAAACAGGCTCTGGAAACCGTACAACGATTGCTGCCGGTGCTGTGCCAAGCGCACG
GTCTGACCCCAGAGCAGGTCGTGGCGATCGCAAGCCACGACGGTGGCAAACAGGCTCTGGAAACAGTACA
GAGGCTGTTGCCTGTGCTGTGCCAAGCGCACGGGTTAACCCCAGAGCAGGTCGTGGCGATCGCAAGCCAC
GACGGTGGCAAACAGGCTCTGGAAACAGTACAGAGGCTGTTGCCTGTGCTGTGCCAAGCGCACGGACTCA
CCCCAGAGCAGGTCGTGGCAATCGCCTCCAACATTGGTGGCAAACAGGCTCTGGAAACTGTCCAGCGCCT
GCTTCCCGTGCTGTGCCAAGCGCACGGGTTAACCCCAGAGCAGGTCGTGGCAATCGCGAGCAATAACGGT
GGCAAACAGGCTCTGGAAACGGTGCAGAGGCTCCTTCCAGTGCTGTGCCAAGCGCACGGTCTGACCCCAG
AGCAGGTCGTGGCGATCGCAAGCCACGACGGTGGCAAACAGGCTCTGGAAACAGTACAGAGGCTGTTGCC
TGTGCTGTGCCAAGCGCACGGACTGAGCGCGGGCGCCGTAGATTTGAGAACTTTGGGATATTCACAGCAG
CAGCAGGAAAAGATCAAGCCCAAAGTGAGGTCGACAGTCGCGCAGCATCACGAAGCGCTGGTGGGTCATG
GGTTTACACATGCCCACATCGTAGCCTTGTCGCAGCACCCTGCAGCCCTTGGCACGGTCGCCGTCAAGTA
CCAGGACATGATTGCGGCGTTGCCGGAAGCCACACATGAGGCGATCGTCGGTGTGGGGAAACAGTGGAGC
GGAGCCCGAGCGCTTGAGGCCCTGTTGACGGTCGCGGGAGAGCTGAGAGGGCCTCCCCTTCAGCTGGACA
CGGGCCAGTTGCTGAAGATCGCGAAGCGGGGAGGAGTCACGGCGGTCGAGGCGGTGCACGCGTGGCGCAA
TGCGCTCACGGGAGCACCCCTCAACCTGACCCCAGAGCAGGTCGTGGCGATCGCAAGCCACGACGGTGGC
AAACAGGCTCTGGAAACAGTACAGAGGCTGTTGCCTGTGCTGTGCCAAGCGCACGGTTTAACCCCAGAGC
AGGTCGTGGCAATCGCCTCCAACATTGGTGGCAAACAGGCTCTGGAAACTGTCCAGCGCCTGCTTCCCGT
GCTGTGCCAAGCGCACGGGCTCACCCCAGAGCAGGTCGTGGCCATTGCCTCGAATGGAGGTGGCAAACAG
GCTCTGGAAACCGTACAACGATTGCTGCCGGTGCTGTGCCAAGCGCACGGGTTAACCCCAGAGCAGGTCG
TGGCAATCGCCTCCAACATTGGTGGCAAACAGGCTCTGGAAACTGTCCAGCGCCTGCTTCCCGTGCTGTG
CCAAGCGCACGGGTTGACCCCAGAGCAGGTCGTGGCGATCGCAAGCCACGACGGTGGCAAACAGGCTCTG
GAAACAGTACAGAGGCTGTTGCCTGTGCTGTGCCAAGCGCACGGACTTACCCCAGAGCAGGTCGTGGCCA
TTGCCTCGAATGGAGGTGGCAAACAGGCTCTGGAAACCGTACAACGATTGCTGCCGGTGCTGTGCCAAGC
GCACGGACTGACCCCAGAGCAGGTCGTGGCCATTGCCTCGAATGGAGGTGGCAAACAGGCTCTGGAAACC
GTACAACGATTGCTGCCGGTGCTGTGCCAAGCGCACGGCCTGACCCCAGAGCAGGTCGTGGCGATCGCAA
GCCACGACGGTGGCAAACAGGCTCTGGAAACAGTACAGAGGCTGTTGCCTGTGCTGTGCCAAGCGCACGG
TTTAACCCCAGAGCAGGTCGTGGCAATCGCCTCCAACATTGGTGGCAAACAGGCTCTGGAAACTGTCCAG
CGCCTGCTTCCCGTGCTGTGCCAAGCGCACGGGCTCACCCCAGAGCAGGTCGTGGCCATTGCCTCGAATG
GAGGTGGCAAACAGGCTCTGGAAACCGTACAACGATTGCTGCCGGTGCTGTGCCAAGCGCACGGCCTAAC
CCCAGAGCAGGTCGTGGCAATCGCCTCCAACATTGGTGGCAAACAGGCTCTGGAAACTGTCCAGCGCCTG
CTTCCCGTGCTGTGCCAAGCGCACGGTCTGACCCCAGAGCAGGTCGTGGCAATCGCGAGCAATAACGGTG
GCAAACAGGCTCTGGAAACGGTGCAGAGGCTCCTTCCAGTGCTGTGCCAAGCGCACGGGTTAACCCCAGA
GCAGGTCGTGGCGATCGCAAGCCACGACGGTGGCAAACAGGCTCTGGAAACAGTACAGAGGCTGTTGCCT
GTGCTGTGCCAAGCGCACGGACTCACCCCAGAGCAGGTCGTGGCCATTGCCTCGAATGGAGGTGGCAAAC
AGGCTCTGGAAACCGTACAACGATTGCTGCCGGTGCTGTGCCAAGCGCACGGGTTGACCCCAGAGCAGGT
CGTGGCGATCGCAAGCCACGACGGTGGCAAACAGGCTCTGGAAACAGTACAGAGGCTGTTGCCTGTGCTG
TGCCAAGCGCACGGACTTACCCCAGAGCAGGTCGTGGCCATTGCCTCGAATGGAGGTGGCAAACAGGCTC
TGGAAACCGTACAACGATTGCTGCCGGTGCTGTGCCAAGCGCACGGACTGACCCCAGAGCAGGTCGTGGC
GATCGCAAGCCACGACGGTGGCAAACAGGCTCTGGAAACAGTACAGAGGCTGTTGCCTGTGCTGTGCCAA
GCGCACGGCCTGACCCCAGAGCAGGTCGTGGCAATCGCGAGCAATAACGGTGGCAAACAGGCTCTGGAAA
CGGTGCAGAGGCTCCTTCCAGTGCTGTGCCAAGCGCACGGTTTAACCCCAGAGCAGGTCGTGGCAATCGC
CTCCAACATTGGTGGCAAACAGGCTCTGGAAACTGTCCAGCGCCTGCTTCCCGTGCTGTGCCAAGCGCAC
GGGCTCACCCCAGAGCAGGTCGTGGCAATCGCCTCCAACATTGGTGGCAAACAGGCTCTGGAATCTATCG
TTGCTCAGCTGTCACGTCCGGACCCGGCTCTGGCTGCTCTGACCAACGACCACCTGGTTGCTCTGGCTTG
CCTGGGTGGTCGTCCGGCTATGGACGCTGTTAAAAAAGGCCTAGTGCCGCGCGGCAGCCACCACCATCAC
CATCATTAATTCCAGAAATCATCCTTAGCGAAAGCTAAGGATTTTTTTTATCTGAAATTCTGCCTCGTGA
TACGCCTATTTTTATAGGTTAATGTCATGATAATAATGGTTTCTTAGACGTCAGGTGGCACTTTTCGGGG
AAATGTGCGCGGAACCCCTATTTGTTTATTTTTCTAAATACATTCAAATATGTATCCGCTCATGAGACAA
TAACCCTGATAAATGCTTCAATAATATTGAAAAAGGAAGAGTATGAGTATTCAACATTTCCGTGTCGCCC
TTATTCCCTTTTTTGCGGCATTTTGCCTTCCTGTTTTTGCTCACCCAGAAACGCTGGTGAA
