Features (pLannotate 1.2.2; 10 found; start..end, strand, type, name):
    943..1531    +  rep_origin     ori: high-copy-number ColE1/pMB1/pBR322/pUC origin of replication
   1726..1783    -  terminator     his operon terminator: This putative transcriptin terminator from the E. coli his operon has a 2-bp deletion introduced during synthesis. Its efficiency has not been determined.
   1801..1819    +  promoter       T7 promoter: promoter for bacteriophage T7 RNA polymerase
   1851..1873    +  RBS            RBS: efficient ribosome binding site from bacteriophage T7 gene 10 (Olins and Rangwala, 1989)
   1880..2593    +  CDS            &alpha;GFP: &alpha;GFP is a basic (constitutively fluorescent) long stokes shift fluorescent protein published in 1996, derived from Aequorea victoria.
   2606..3124    +  CDS            avrXa10 (fragment): AVX10_XANOO - Experimental evidence at protein level: Swiss-Prot protein existence level 1. Avirulence protein. Induces the hypersensitive response (HR)in rice plants carrying the resistance gene Xa10. Activity depends on the presence of the core repeat domains; replacement with repeat domains from other proteins (AvrBs3 of X.euvesicatoria (AC P14727) or AvrXa7 of this organism) does not elicit the HR. Probably acts as a transcription factor in its host plant (rice) to induce plant resistance or disease. From Xanthomonas oryzae pv. oryzae.
   5069..5587    +  CDS            avrBs3 (fragment): AVRB3_XANEU - Experimental evidence at protein level: Swiss-Prot protein existence level 1. Avirulence protein. Acts as a transcription factor in C.annuum plants. In susceptible plants lacking the Bs3 resistance gene induces expression of a number of genes, including genes homologous to a family of auxin-induced genes, alpha-expansin genes, pectate lyase, anthocyanidin glucoside rhamnosyl transferase and at least one transcription factor, UPA20. Their expression leads to plant hypertrophy in mesophyll cells, probably mainly mediated by UPA20 (PubMed:17962565). In resistant plants induces the h
   7645..7688    +  terminator     bacterial terminator: putative bacterial transcription terminator
   7778..7882    +  promoter       AmpR promoter: bla
   7883..772     +  CDS            AmpR (across the origin): β-lactamase; bla; confers resistance to ampicillin, carbenicillin, and related antibiotics
>Addgene plasmid #89669 | pSB1A3_GFP_dT34 | addgene full sequence | sequence record 191922 | Addgene NGS Result
AGTAAAAGATGCTGAAGATCAGTTGGGTGCACGAGTGGGTTACATCGAACTGGATCTCAACAGCGGTAAG
ATCCTTGAGAGTTTTCGCCCCGAAGAACGTTTTCCAATGATGAGCACTTTTAAAGTTCTGCTATGTGGCG
CGGTATTATCCCGTATTGACGCCGGGCAAGAGCAACTCGGTCGCCGCATACACTATTCTCAGAATGACTT
GGTTGAGTACTCACCAGTCACAGAAAAGCATCTTACGGATGGCATGACAGTAAGAGAATTATGCAGTGCT
GCCATAACCATGAGTGATAACACTGCGGCCAACTTACTTCTGACAACGATCGGAGGACCGAAGGAGCTAA
CCGCTTTTTTGCACAACATGGGGGATCATGTAACTCGCCTTGATCGTTGGGAACCGGAGCTGAATGAAGC
CATACCAAACGACGAGCGTGACACCACGATGCCTGTAGCAATGGCAACAACGTTGCGCAAACTATTAACT
GGCGAACTACTTACTCTAGCTTCCCGGCAACAATTAATAGACTGGATGGAGGCGGATAAAGTTGCAGGAC
CACTTCTGCGCTCGGCCCTTCCGGCTGGCTGGTTTATTGCTGATAAATCTGGAGCCGGTGAGCGTGGGTC
TCGCGGTATCATTGCAGCACTGGGGCCAGATGGTAAGCCCTCCCGTATCGTAGTTATCTACACGACGGGG
AGTCAGGCAACTATGGATGAACGAAATAGACAGATCGCTGAGATAGGTGCCTCACTGATTAAGCATTGGT
AACTGTCAGACCAAGTTTACTCATATATACTTTAGATTGATTTAAAACTTCATTTTTAATTTAAAAGGAT
CTAGGTGAAGATCCTTTTTGATAATCTCATGACCAAAATCCCTTAACGTGAGTTTTCGTTCCACTGAGCG
TCAGACCCCGTAGAAAAGATCAAAGGATCTTCTTGAGATCCTTTTTTTCTGCGCGTAATCTGCTGCTTGC
AAACAAAAAAACCACCGCTACCAGCGGTGGTTTGTTTGCCGGATCAAGAGCTACCAACTCTTTTTCCGAA
GGTAACTGGCTTCAGCAGAGCGCAGATACCAAATACTGTTCTTCTAGTGTAGCCGTAGTTAGGCCACCAC
TTCAAGAACTCTGTAGCACCGCCTACATACCTCGCTCTGCTAATCCTGTTACCAGTGGCTGCTGCCAGTG
GCGATAAGTCGTGTCTTACCGGGTTGGACTCAAGACGATAGTTACCGGATAAGGCGCAGCGGTCGGGCTG
AACGGGGGGTTCGTGCACACAGCCCAGCTTGGAGCGAACGACCTACACCGAACTGAGATACCTACAGCGT
GAGCTATGAGAAAGCGCCACGCTTCCCGAAGGGAGAAAGGCGGACAGGTATCCGGTAAGCGGCAGGGTCG
GAACAGGAGAGCGCACGAGGGAGCTTCCAGGGGGAAACGCCTGGTATCTTTATAGTCCTGTCGGGTTTCG
CCACCTCTGACTTGAGCGTCGATTTTTGTGATGCTCGTCAGGGGGGCGGAGCCTGTGGAAAAACGCCAGC
AACGCGGCCTTTTTACGGTTCCTGGCCTTTTGCTGGCCTTTTGCTCACATGTTCTTTCCTGCGTTATCCC
CTGATTCTGTGGATAACCGTATTACCGCCTTTGAGTGAGCTGATACCGCTCGCCGCAGCCGAACGACCGA
GCGCAGCGAGTCAGTGAGCGAGGAAGCCTGCATAACGCGAAGTAATCTTTTCGGTTTTAAAGAAAAAGGG
CAGGGTGGTGACACCTTGCCCTTTTTTGCCGGACTGCAGCGGCCGCTAGCTAATACGACTCACTATAGGG
AGACCACAACGGTTTCCCTCTAGAAATAATTTTGTTTAACTTTAAGAAGGAGATAAACAATGGGTAAAGG
AGAAGAACTTTTCACTGGAGTTGTCCCAATTCTTGTTGAATTAGATGGTGATGTTAATGGGCACAAATTT
TCTGTCAGTGGAGAGGGTGAAGGTGATGCAACATACGGAAAACTTACCCTTAAATTTATTTGCACTACTG
GAAAACTACCTGTTCCGTGGCCAACACTTGTCACTACTTTCTCTTATGGTGTTCAATGCTTTTCCCGTTA
TCCGGATCATATGAAACGGCATGACTTTTTCAAGAGTGCCATGCCCGAAGGTTATGTACAGGAACGCACT
ATATCTTTCAAAGATGACGGGAACTACAAGACGCGTGCTGAAGTCAAGTTTGAAGGTGATACCCTTGTTA
ATCGTATCGAGTTAAAAGGTATTGATTTTAAAGAAGATGGAAACATTCTCGGACACAAACTCGAGTACAA
CTATAACTCACACAATGTATACATCACGGCAGACAAACAAAAGAATGGAATCAAAGCTAACTTCAAAATT
CGCCACAACATTGAAGATGGATCCGTTCAACTAGCAGACCATTATCAACAAAATACTCCAATTGGCGATG
GCCCTGTCCTTTTACCAGACAACCATTACCTGTCCACACAATCTGCCCTTTCGAAAGATCCCAATGAAAA
GAGAGACCACATGGTCCTTCTTGAGTTTGTAACAGCTGCTGGGATTACACATGGCATGGATGAACTATAC
AAGTGGGGTCTTAGCGCGGGCGCCGTAGATTTGAGAACTTTGGGATATTCACAGCAGCAGCAGGAAAAGA
TCAAGCCCAAAGTGAGGTCGACAGTCGCGCAGCATCACGAAGCGCTGGTGGGTCATGGGTTTACACATGC
CCACATCGTAGCCTTGTCGCAGCACCCTGCAGCCCTTGGCACGGTCGCCGTCAAGTACCAGGACATGATT
GCGGCGTTGCCGGAAGCCACACATGAGGCGATCGTCGGTGTGGGGAAACAGTGGAGCGGAGCCCGAGCGC
TTGAGGCCCTGTTGACGGTCGCGGGAGAGCTGAGAGGGCCTCCCCTTCAGCTGGACACGGGCCAGTTGCT
GAAGATCGCGAAGCGGGGAGGAGTCACGGCGGTCGAGGCGGTGCACGCGTGGCGCAATGCGCTCACGGGA
GCACCCCTCAACCTGACCCCAGAGCAGGTCGTGGCAATCGCCTCCAACATTGGTGGCAAACAGGCTCTGG
AAACTGTCCAGCGCCTGCTTCCCGTGCTGTGCCAAGCGCACGGGTTGACCCCAGAGCAGGTCGTGGCCAT
TGCCTCGAATGGAGGTGGCAAACAGGCTCTGGAAACCGTACAACGATTGCTGCCGGTGCTGTGCCAAGCG
CACGGACTTACCCCAGAGCAGGTCGTGGCCATTGCCTCGAATGGAGGTGGCAAACAGGCTCTGGAAACCG
TACAACGATTGCTGCCGGTGCTGTGCCAAGCGCACGGTTTAACCCCAGAGCAGGTCGTGGCAATCGCCTC
CAACATTGGTGGCAAACAGGCTCTGGAAACTGTCCAGCGCCTGCTTCCCGTGCTGTGCCAAGCGCACGGG
CTCACCCCAGAGCAGGTCGTGGCAATCGCCTCCAACATTGGTGGCAAACAGGCTCTGGAAACTGTCCAGC
GCCTGCTTCCCGTGCTGTGCCAAGCGCACGGTCTGACCCCAGAGCAGGTCGTGGCAATCGCGAGCAATAA
CGGTGGCAAACAGGCTCTGGAAACGGTGCAGAGGCTCCTTCCAGTGCTGTGCCAAGCGCACGGGTTAACC
CCAGAGCAGGTCGTGGCGATCGCAAGCCACGACGGTGGCAAACAGGCTCTGGAAACAGTACAGAGGCTGT
TGCCTGTGCTGTGCCAAGCGCACGGACTCACCCCAGAGCAGGTCGTGGCAATCGCGAGCAATAACGGTGG
CAAACAGGCTCTGGAAACGGTGCAGAGGCTCCTTCCAGTGCTGTGCCAAGCGCACGGTTTGACCCCAGAG
CAGGTCGTGGCGATCGCAAGCCACGACGGTGGCAAACAGGCTCTGGAAACAGTACAGAGGCTGTTGCCTG
TGCTGTGCCAAGCGCACGGGTTGACCCCAGAGCAGGTCGTGGCGATCGCAAGCCACGACGGTGGCAAACA
GGCTCTGGAAACAGTACAGAGGCTGTTGCCTGTGCTGTGCCAAGCGCACGGACTTACCCCAGAGCAGGTC
GTGGCAATCGCGAGCAATAACGGTGGCAAACAGGCTCTGGAAACGGTGCAGAGGCTCCTTCCAGTGCTGT
GCCAAGCGCACGGACTGACCCCAGAGCAGGTCGTGGCGATCGCAAGCCACGACGGTGGCAAACAGGCTCT
GGAAACAGTACAGAGGCTGTTGCCTGTGCTGTGCCAAGCGCACGGCCTGACCCCAGAGCAGGTCGTGGCA
ATCGCGAGCAATAACGGTGGCAAACAGGCTCTGGAAACGGTGCAGAGGCTCCTTCCAGTGCTGTGCCAAG
CGCACGGTTTAACCCCAGAGCAGGTCGTGGCAATCGCGAGCAATAACGGTGGCAAACAGGCTCTGGAAAC
GGTGCAGAGGCTCCTTCCAGTGCTGTGCCAAGCGCACGGGCTCACCCCAGAGCAGGTCGTGGCCATTGCC
TCGAATGGAGGTGGCAAACAGGCTCTGGAAACCGTACAACGATTGCTGCCGGTGCTGTGCCAAGCGCACG
GTCTGACCCCAGAGCAGGTCGTGGCGATCGCAAGCCACGACGGTGGCAAACAGGCTCTGGAAACAGTACA
GAGGCTGTTGCCTGTGCTGTGCCAAGCGCACGGGTTAACCCCAGAGCAGGTCGTGGCGATCGCAAGCCAC
GACGGTGGCAAACAGGCTCTGGAAACAGTACAGAGGCTGTTGCCTGTGCTGTGCCAAGCGCACGGACTCA
CCCCAGAGCAGGTCGTGGCAATCGCCTCCAACATTGGTGGCAAACAGGCTCTGGAAACTGTCCAGCGCCT
GCTTCCCGTGCTGTGCCAAGCGCACGGGTTGACCCCAGAGCAGGTCGTGGCAATCGCGAGCAATAACGGT
GGCAAACAGGCTCTGGAAACGGTGCAGAGGCTCCTTCCAGTGCTGTGCCAAGCGCACGGACTTACCCCAG
AGCAGGTCGTGGCGATCGCAAGCCACGACGGTGGCAAACAGGCTCTGGAAACAGTACAGAGGCTGTTGCC
TGTGCTGTGCCAAGCGCACGGACTGAGCGCGGGCGCCGTAGATTTGAGAACTTTGGGATATTCACAGCAG
CAGCAGGAAAAGATCAAGCCCAAAGTGAGGTCGACAGTCGCGCAGCATCACGAAGCGCTGGTGGGTCATG
GGTTTACACATGCCCACATCGTAGCCTTGTCGCAGCACCCTGCAGCCCTTGGCACGGTCGCCGTCAAGTA
CCAGGACATGATTGCGGCGTTGCCGGAAGCCACACATGAGGCGATCGTCGGTGTGGGGAAACAGTGGAGC
GGAGCCCGAGCGCTTGAGGCCCTGTTGACGGTCGCGGGAGAGCTGAGAGGGCCTCCCCTTCAGCTGGACA
CGGGCCAGTTGCTGAAGATCGCGAAGCGGGGAGGAGTCACGGCGGTCGAGGCGGTGCACGCGTGGCGCAA
TGCGCTCACGGGAGCACCCCTCAACCTGACCCCAGAGCAGGTCGTGGCGATCGCAAGCCACGACGGTGGC
AAACAGGCTCTGGAAACAGTACAGAGGCTGTTGCCTGTGCTGTGCCAAGCGCACGGTTTAACCCCAGAGC
AGGTCGTGGCAATCGCCTCCAACATTGGTGGCAAACAGGCTCTGGAAACTGTCCAGCGCCTGCTTCCCGT
GCTGTGCCAAGCGCACGGGCTCACCCCAGAGCAGGTCGTGGCCATTGCCTCGAATGGAGGTGGCAAACAG
GCTCTGGAAACCGTACAACGATTGCTGCCGGTGCTGTGCCAAGCGCACGGGTTAACCCCAGAGCAGGTCG
TGGCAATCGCCTCCAACATTGGTGGCAAACAGGCTCTGGAAACTGTCCAGCGCCTGCTTCCCGTGCTGTG
CCAAGCGCACGGGTTGACCCCAGAGCAGGTCGTGGCGATCGCAAGCCACGACGGTGGCAAACAGGCTCTG
GAAACAGTACAGAGGCTGTTGCCTGTGCTGTGCCAAGCGCACGGACTTACCCCAGAGCAGGTCGTGGCCA
TTGCCTCGAATGGAGGTGGCAAACAGGCTCTGGAAACCGTACAACGATTGCTGCCGGTGCTGTGCCAAGC
GCACGGACTGACCCCAGAGCAGGTCGTGGCCATTGCCTCGAATGGAGGTGGCAAACAGGCTCTGGAAACC
GTACAACGATTGCTGCCGGTGCTGTGCCAAGCGCACGGCCTGACCCCAGAGCAGGTCGTGGCGATCGCAA
GCCACGACGGTGGCAAACAGGCTCTGGAAACAGTACAGAGGCTGTTGCCTGTGCTGTGCCAAGCGCACGG
TTTAACCCCAGAGCAGGTCGTGGCAATCGCCTCCAACATTGGTGGCAAACAGGCTCTGGAAACTGTCCAG
CGCCTGCTTCCCGTGCTGTGCCAAGCGCACGGGCTCACCCCAGAGCAGGTCGTGGCCATTGCCTCGAATG
GAGGTGGCAAACAGGCTCTGGAAACCGTACAACGATTGCTGCCGGTGCTGTGCCAAGCGCACGGCCTAAC
CCCAGAGCAGGTCGTGGCAATCGCCTCCAACATTGGTGGCAAACAGGCTCTGGAAACTGTCCAGCGCCTG
CTTCCCGTGCTGTGCCAAGCGCACGGTCTGACCCCAGAGCAGGTCGTGGCAATCGCGAGCAATAACGGTG
GCAAACAGGCTCTGGAAACGGTGCAGAGGCTCCTTCCAGTGCTGTGCCAAGCGCACGGGTTAACCCCAGA
GCAGGTCGTGGCGATCGCAAGCCACGACGGTGGCAAACAGGCTCTGGAAACAGTACAGAGGCTGTTGCCT
GTGCTGTGCCAAGCGCACGGACTCACCCCAGAGCAGGTCGTGGCCATTGCCTCGAATGGAGGTGGCAAAC
AGGCTCTGGAAACCGTACAACGATTGCTGCCGGTGCTGTGCCAAGCGCACGGGTTGACCCCAGAGCAGGT
CGTGGCGATCGCAAGCCACGACGGTGGCAAACAGGCTCTGGAAACAGTACAGAGGCTGTTGCCTGTGCTG
TGCCAAGCGCACGGACTTACCCCAGAGCAGGTCGTGGCCATTGCCTCGAATGGAGGTGGCAAACAGGCTC
TGGAAACCGTACAACGATTGCTGCCGGTGCTGTGCCAAGCGCACGGACTGACCCCAGAGCAGGTCGTGGC
GATCGCAAGCCACGACGGTGGCAAACAGGCTCTGGAAACAGTACAGAGGCTGTTGCCTGTGCTGTGCCAA
GCGCACGGCCTGACCCCAGAGCAGGTCGTGGCAATCGCGAGCAATAACGGTGGCAAACAGGCTCTGGAAA
CGGTGCAGAGGCTCCTTCCAGTGCTGTGCCAAGCGCACGGTTTAACCCCAGAGCAGGTCGTGGCAATCGC
CTCCAACATTGGTGGCAAACAGGCTCTGGAAACTGTCCAGCGCCTGCTTCCCGTGCTGTGCCAAGCGCAC
GGGCTCACCCCAGAGCAGGTCGTGGCAATCGCCTCCAACATTGGTGGCAAACAGGCTCTGGAATCTATCG
TTGCTCAGCTGTCACGTCCGGACCCGGCTCTGGCTGCTCTGACCAACGACCACCTGGTTGCTCTGGCTTG
CCTGGGTGGTCGTCCGGCTATGGACGCTGTTAAAAAAGGCCTAGTGCCGCGCGGCAGCCACCACCATCAC
CATCATTAATTCCAGAAATCATCCTTAGCGAAAGCTAAGGATTTTTTTTATCTGAAATTCTGCCTCGTGA
TACGCCTATTTTTATAGGTTAATGTCATGATAATAATGGTTTCTTAGACGTCAGGTGGCACTTTTCGGGG
AAATGTGCGCGGAACCCCTATTTGTTTATTTTTCTAAATACATTCAAATATGTATCCGCTCATGAGACAA
TAACCCTGATAAATGCTTCAATAATATTGAAAAAGGAAGAGTATGAGTATTCAACATTTCCGTGTCGCCC
TTATTCCCTTTTTTGCGGCATTTTGCCTTCCTGTTTTTGCTCACCCAGAAACGCTGGTGAA
