>Addgene plasmid #89669 | pSB1A3_GFP_dT34 | depositor partial sequence | sequence record 173752 | ORF
ATGGGTAAAGGAGAAGAACTTTTCACTGGAGTTGTCCCAATTCTTGTTGAATTAGATGGTGATGTTAATG
GGCACAAATTTTCTGTCAGTGGAGAGGGTGAAGGTGATGCAACATACGGAAAACTTACCCTTAAATTTAT
TTGCACTACTGGAAAACTACCTGTTCCGTGGCCAACACTTGTCACTACTTTCTCTTATGGTGTTCAATGC
TTTTCCCGTTATCCGGATCATATGAAACGGCATGACTTTTTCAAGAGTGCCATGCCCGAAGGTTATGTAC
AGGAACGCACTATATCTTTCAAAGATGACGGGAACTACAAGACGCGTGCTGAAGTCAAGTTTGAAGGTGA
TACCCTTGTTAATCGTATCGAGTTAAAAGGTATTGATTTTAAAGAAGATGGAAACATTCTCGGACACAAA
CTCGAGTACAACTATAACTCACACAATGTATACATCACGGCAGACAAACAAAAGAATGGAATCAAAGCTA
ACTTCAAAATTCGCCACAACATTGAAGATGGATCCGTTCAACTAGCAGACCATTATCAACAAAATACTCC
AATTGGCGATGGCCCTGTCCTTTTACCAGACAACCATTACCTGTCCACACAATCTGCCCTTTCGAAAGAT
CCCAATGAAAAGAGAGACCACATGGTCCTTCTTGAGTTTGTAACAGCTGCTGGGATTACACATGGCATGG
ATGAACTATACAAGTGGGGTCTTAGCGCGGGCGCCGTAGATTTGAGAACTTTGGGATATTCACAGCAGCA
GCAGGAAAAGATCAAGCCCAAAGTGAGGTCGACAGTCGCGCAGCATCACGAAGCGCTGGTGGGTCATGGG
TTTACACATGCCCACATCGTAGCCTTGTCGCAGCACCCTGCAGCCCTTGGCACGGTCGCCGTCAAGTACC
AGGACATGATTGCGGCGTTGCCGGAAGCCACACATGAGGCGATCGTCGGTGTGGGGAAACAGTGGAGCGG
AGCCCGAGCGCTTGAGGCCCTGTTGACGGTCGCGGGAGAGCTGAGAGGGCCTCCCCTTCAGCTGGACACG
GGCCAGTTGCTGAAGATCGCGAAGCGGGGAGGAGTCACGGCGGTCGAGGCGGTGCACGCGTGGCGCAATG
CGCTCACGGGAGCACCCCTCAACCTGACCCCAGAGCAGGTCGTGGCAATCGCCTCCAACATTGGTGGCAA
ACAGGCTCTGGAAACTGTCCAGCGCCTGCTTCCCGTGCTGTGCCAAGCGCACGGGTTGACCCCAGAGCAG
GTCGTGGCCATTGCCTCGAATGGAGGTGGCAAACAGGCTCTGGAAACCGTACAACGATTGCTGCCGGTGC
TGTGCCAAGCGCACGGACTTACCCCAGAGCAGGTCGTGGCCATTGCCTCGAATGGAGGTGGCAAACAGGC
TCTGGAAACCGTACAACGATTGCTGCCGGTGCTGTGCCAAGCGCACGGTTTAACCCCAGAGCAGGTCGTG
GCAATCGCCTCCAACATTGGTGGCAAACAGGCTCTGGAAACTGTCCAGCGCCTGCTTCCCGTGCTGTGCC
AAGCGCACGGGCTCACCCCAGAGCAGGTCGTGGCAATCGCCTCCAACATTGGTGGCAAACAGGCTCTGGA
AACTGTCCAGCGCCTGCTTCCCGTGCTGTGCCAAGCGCACGGTCTGACCCCAGAGCAGGTCGTGGCAATC
GCGAGCAATAACGGTGGCAAACAGGCTCTGGAAACGGTGCAGAGGCTCCTTCCAGTGCTGTGCCAAGCGC
ACGGGTTAACCCCAGAGCAGGTCGTGGCGATCGCAAGCCACGACGGTGGCAAACAGGCTCTGGAAACAGT
ACAGAGGCTGTTGCCTGTGCTGTGCCAAGCGCACGGACTCACCCCAGAGCAGGTCGTGGCAATCGCGAGC
AATAACGGTGGCAAACAGGCTCTGGAAACGGTGCAGAGGCTCCTTCCAGTGCTGTGCCAAGCGCACGGTT
TGACCCCAGAGCAGGTCGTGGCGATCGCAAGCCACGACGGTGGCAAACAGGCTCTGGAAACAGTACAGAG
GCTGTTGCCTGTGCTGTGCCAAGCGCACGGGTTGACCCCAGAGCAGGTCGTGGCGATCGCAAGCCACGAC
GGTGGCAAACAGGCTCTGGAAACAGTACAGAGGCTGTTGCCTGTGCTGTGCCAAGCGCACGGACTTACCC
CAGAGCAGGTCGTGGCAATCGCGAGCAATAACGGTGGCAAACAGGCTCTGGAAACGGTGCAGAGGCTCCT
TCCAGTGCTGTGCCAAGCGCACGGACTGACCCCAGAGCAGGTCGTGGCGATCGCAAGCCACGACGGTGGC
AAACAGGCTCTGGAAACAGTACAGAGGCTGTTGCCTGTGCTGTGCCAAGCGCACGGCCTGACCCCAGAGC
AGGTCGTGGCAATCGCGAGCAATAACGGTGGCAAACAGGCTCTGGAAACGGTGCAGAGGCTCCTTCCAGT
GCTGTGCCAAGCGCACGGTTTAACCCCAGAGCAGGTCGTGGCAATCGCGAGCAATAACGGTGGCAAACAG
GCTCTGGAAACGGTGCAGAGGCTCCTTCCAGTGCTGTGCCAAGCGCACGGGCTCACCCCAGAGCAGGTCG
TGGCCATTGCCTCGAATGGAGGTGGCAAACAGGCTCTGGAAACCGTACAACGATTGCTGCCGGTGCTGTG
CCAAGCGCACGGTCTGACCCCAGAGCAGGTCGTGGCGATCGCAAGCCACGACGGTGGCAAACAGGCTCTG
GAAACAGTACAGAGGCTGTTGCCTGTGCTGTGCCAAGCGCACGGGTTAACCCCAGAGCAGGTCGTGGCGA
TCGCAAGCCACGACGGTGGCAAACAGGCTCTGGAAACAGTACAGAGGCTGTTGCCTGTGCTGTGCCAAGC
GCACGGACTCACCCCAGAGCAGGTCGTGGCAATCGCCTCCAACATTGGTGGCAAACAGGCTCTGGAAACT
GTCCAGCGCCTGCTTCCCGTGCTGTGCCAAGCGCACGGGTTAACCCCAGAGCAGGTCGTGGCAATCGCGA
GCAATAACGGTGGCAAACAGGCTCTGGAAACGGTGCAGAGGCTCCTTCCAGTGCTGTGCCAAGCGCACGG
TCTGACCCCAGAGCAGGTCGTGGCGATCGCAAGCCACGACGGTGGCAAACAGGCTCTGGAAACAGTACAG
AGGCTGTTGCCTGTGCTGTGCCAAGCGCACGGACTGAGCGCGGGCGCCGTAGATTTGAGAACTTTGGGAT
ATTCACAGCAGCAGCAGGAAAAGATCAAGCCCAAAGTGAGGTCGACAGTCGCGCAGCATCACGAAGCGCT
GGTGGGTCATGGGTTTACACATGCCCACATCGTAGCCTTGTCGCAGCACCCTGCAGCCCTTGGCACGGTC
GCCGTCAAGTACCAGGACATGATTGCGGCGTTGCCGGAAGCCACACATGAGGCGATCGTCGGTGTGGGGA
AACAGTGGAGCGGAGCCCGAGCGCTTGAGGCCCTGTTGACGGTCGCGGGAGAGCTGAGAGGGCCTCCCCT
TCAGCTGGACACGGGCCAGTTGCTGAAGATCGCGAAGCGGGGAGGAGTCACGGCGGTCGAGGCGGTGCAC
GCGTGGCGCAATGCGCTCACGGGAGCACCCCTCAACCTGACCCCAGAGCAGGTCGTGGCGATCGCAAGCC
ACGACGGTGGCAAACAGGCTCTGGAAACAGTACAGAGGCTGTTGCCTGTGCTGTGCCAAGCGCACGGTTT
AACCCCAGAGCAGGTCGTGGCAATCGCCTCCAACATTGGTGGCAAACAGGCTCTGGAAACTGTCCAGCGC
CTGCTTCCCGTGCTGTGCCAAGCGCACGGGCTCACCCCAGAGCAGGTCGTGGCCATTGCCTCGAATGGAG
GTGGCAAACAGGCTCTGGAAACCGTACAACGATTGCTGCCGGTGCTGTGCCAAGCGCACGGGTTAACCCC
AGAGCAGGTCGTGGCAATCGCCTCCAACATTGGTGGCAAACAGGCTCTGGAAACTGTCCAGCGCCTGCTT
CCCGTGCTGTGCCAAGCGCACGGGTTGACCCCAGAGCAGGTCGTGGCGATCGCAAGCCACGACGGTGGCA
AACAGGCTCTGGAAACAGTACAGAGGCTGTTGCCTGTGCTGTGCCAAGCGCACGGACTTACCCCAGAGCA
GGTCGTGGCCATTGCCTCGAATGGAGGTGGCAAACAGGCTCTGGAAACCGTACAACGATTGCTGCCGGTG
CTGTGCCAAGCGCACGGACTGACCCCAGAGCAGGTCGTGGCCATTGCCTCGAATGGAGGTGGCAAACAGG
CTCTGGAAACCGTACAACGATTGCTGCCGGTGCTGTGCCAAGCGCACGGCCTGACCCCAGAGCAGGTCGT
GGCGATCGCAAGCCACGACGGTGGCAAACAGGCTCTGGAAACAGTACAGAGGCTGTTGCCTGTGCTGTGC
CAAGCGCACGGTTTAACCCCAGAGCAGGTCGTGGCAATCGCCTCCAACATTGGTGGCAAACAGGCTCTGG
AAACTGTCCAGCGCCTGCTTCCCGTGCTGTGCCAAGCGCACGGGCTCACCCCAGAGCAGGTCGTGGCCAT
TGCCTCGAATGGAGGTGGCAAACAGGCTCTGGAAACCGTACAACGATTGCTGCCGGTGCTGTGCCAAGCG
CACGGCCTAACCCCAGAGCAGGTCGTGGCAATCGCCTCCAACATTGGTGGCAAACAGGCTCTGGAAACTG
TCCAGCGCCTGCTTCCCGTGCTGTGCCAAGCGCACGGTCTGACCCCAGAGCAGGTCGTGGCAATCGCGAG
CAATAACGGTGGCAAACAGGCTCTGGAAACGGTGCAGAGGCTCCTTCCAGTGCTGTGCCAAGCGCACGGG
TTAACCCCAGAGCAGGTCGTGGCGATCGCAAGCCACGACGGTGGCAAACAGGCTCTGGAAACAGTACAGA
GGCTGTTGCCTGTGCTGTGCCAAGCGCACGGACTCACCCCAGAGCAGGTCGTGGCCATTGCCTCGAATGG
AGGTGGCAAACAGGCTCTGGAAACCGTACAACGATTGCTGCCGGTGCTGTGCCAAGCGCACGGGTTGACC
CCAGAGCAGGTCGTGGCGATCGCAAGCCACGACGGTGGCAAACAGGCTCTGGAAACAGTACAGAGGCTGT
TGCCTGTGCTGTGCCAAGCGCACGGACTTACCCCAGAGCAGGTCGTGGCCATTGCCTCGAATGGAGGTGG
CAAACAGGCTCTGGAAACCGTACAACGATTGCTGCCGGTGCTGTGCCAAGCGCACGGACTGACCCCAGAG
CAGGTCGTGGCGATCGCAAGCCACGACGGTGGCAAACAGGCTCTGGAAACAGTACAGAGGCTGTTGCCTG
TGCTGTGCCAAGCGCACGGCCTGACCCCAGAGCAGGTCGTGGCAATCGCGAGCAATAACGGTGGCAAACA
GGCTCTGGAAACGGTGCAGAGGCTCCTTCCAGTGCTGTGCCAAGCGCACGGTTTAACCCCAGAGCAGGTC
GTGGCAATCGCCTCCAACATTGGTGGCAAACAGGCTCTGGAAACTGTCCAGCGCCTGCTTCCCGTGCTGT
GCCAAGCGCACGGGCTCACCCCAGAGCAGGTCGTGGCAATCGCCTCCAACATTGGTGGCAAACAGGCTCT
GGAATCTATCGTTGCTCAGCTGTCACGTCCGGACCCGGCTCTGGCTGCTCTGACCAACGACCACCTGGTT
GCTCTGGCTTGCCTGGGTGGTCGTCCGGCTATGGACGCTGTTAAAAAAGGCCTAGTGCCGCGCGGCAGCC
ACCACCATCACCATCATTAA
